>Addgene plasmid #214490 | AiP1412 - pAAV-AiE2183m-minBG-SYFP2-WPRE-BGHpA | addgene full sequence | sequence record 439012 | Addgene NGS Result
AGAGAAAGAGAAAATTTATTTAAAAAAATTCACTGAATATGTCCTTAGCATAATCTCGCAGTTTAGTTAG
CAAATGCTACCTGGCTGCACTATCTGATACTTCAGTGGGAAGACTTTTCTGAGCTCGGGCTGGGCATAAA
AGTCAGGGCAGAGCCATCTATTGCTTACATTTGCTTCTGGGATCCAGATCTTTCGAAGCTAGCGCTACCG
GTCGCCACCATGGTGAGCAAGGGCGAGGAGCTGTTCACCGGGGTGGTGCCCATCCTGGTCGAGCTGGACG
GCGACGTAAACGGCCACAAGTTCAGCGTGTCCGGCGAGGGCGAGGGCGATGCCACCTACGGCAAGCTGAC
CCTGAAGCTGATCTGCACCACCGGCAAGCTGCCCGTGCCCTGGCCCACCCTCGTGACCACCCTGGGCTAC
GGCGTGCAGTGCTTCGCCCGCTACCCCGACCACATGAAGCAGCACGACTTCTTCAAGTCCGCCATGCCCG
AAGGCTACGTCCAGGAGCGCACCATCTTCTTCAAGGACGACGGCAACTACAAGACCCGCGCCGAGGTGAA
GTTCGAGGGCGACACCCTGGTGAACCGCATCGAGCTGAAGGGCATCGACTTCAAGGAGGACGGCAACATC
CTGGGGCACAAGCTGGAGTACAACTACAACAGCCACAACGTCTATATCACCGCCGACAAGCAGAAGAACG
GCATCAAGGCCAACTTCAAGATCCGCCACAACATCGAGGACGGCGGCGTGCAGCTCGCCGACCACTACCA
GCAGAACACCCCCATCGGCGACGGCCCCGTGCTGCTGCCCGACAACCACTACCTGAGCTACCAGTCCAAG
CTGAGCAAAGACCCCAACGAGAAGCGCGATCACATGGTCCTGCTGGAGTTCGTGACCGCCGCCGGGATCA
CTCTCGGCATGGACGAGCTGTACAAGTAAGTCGACGGCGCGCCGCGGCCGCGAATTCGATATCATAATCA
ACCTCTGGATTACAAAATTTGTGAAAGATTGACTGGTATTCTTAACTATGTTGCTCCTTTTACGCTATGT
GGATACGCTGCTTTAATGCCTTTGTATCATGCTATTGCTTCCCGTATGGCTTTCATTTTCTCCTCCTTGT
ATAAATCCTGGTTAGTTCTTGCCACGGCGGAACTCATCGCCGCCTGCCTTGCCCGCTGCTGGACAGGGGC
TCGGCTGTTGGGCACTGACAATTCCGTGGCTCGAGAGATCTTCGACTGTGCCTTCTAGTTGCCAGCCATC
TGTTGTTTGCCCCTCCCCCGTGCCTTCCTTGACCCTGGAAGGTGCCACTCCCACTGTCCTTTCCTAATAA
AATGAGGAAATTGCATCGCATTGTCTGAGTAGGTGTCATTCTATTCTGGGGGGTGGGGTGGGGCAGGACA
GCAAGGGGGAGGATTGGGAAGACAATAGCAGGCATGAGATCTCACGTGCGGACCGAGCGGCCGCAGGAAC
CCCTAGTGATGGAGTTGGCCACTCCCTCTCTGCGCGCTCGCTCGCTCACTGAGGCCGGGCGACCAAAGGT
CGCCCGACGCCCGGGCTTTGCCCGGGCGGCCTCAGTGAGCGAGCGAGCGCGCAGCTGCCTGCAGGGGCGC
CTGATGCGGTATTTTCTCCTTACGCATCTGTGCGGTATTTCACACCGCATA
[95 nt withheld, positions 1662-1756]
T
[46 nt withheld, positions 1758-1803]
C
[141 nt withheld, positions 1805-1945]
CCTTTGACGTTGGAGTCCACGTTCTTT
[37 nt withheld, positions 1973-2009]
ACTCTATCTCGGGCTATTCTTTTGATTTATAAGGGATTTTGCCGATTTCGGTCTATTGGTTAAAAAATGA
GCTGATTTAACAAAAATTTAACGCGAATTTTAACAAAATATTAACGTTTACAATTTTATGGTGCACTCTC
AGTACAATCTGCTCTGATGCCGCATAGTTAAGCCAGCCCCGACACCCGCCAACACCCGCTGACGCGCCCT
GACGGGCTTGTCTGCTCCCGGCATCCGCTTACAGACAAGCTGTGACCGTCTCCGGGAGCTGCATGTGTCA
GAGGTTTTCACCGTCATCACCGAAACGCGCGAGACGAAAGGGCCTCGTGATACGCCTATTTTTATAGGTT
AATGTCATGATAATAATGGTTTCTTAGACGTCAGGTGGCACTTTTCGGGGAAATGTGCGCGGAACCCCTA
TTTGTTTATTTTTCTAAATACATTCAAATATGTATCCGCTCATGAGACAATAACCCTGATAAATGCTTCA
ATAATATTGAAAAAGGAAGAGTATGAGTATTCAACATTTCCGTGTCGCCCTTATTCCCTTTTTTGCGGCA
TTTTGCCTTCCTGTTTTTGCTCACCCAGAAACGCTGGTGAAAGTAAAAGATGCTGAAGATCAGTTGGGTG
CACGAGTGGGTTACATCGAACTGGATCTCAACAGCGGTAAGATCCTTGAGAGTTTTCGCCCCGAAGAACG
TTTTCCAATGATGAGCACTTTTAAAGTTCTGCTATGTGGCGCGGTATTATCCCGTATTGACGCCGGGCAA
GAGCAACTCGGTCGCCGCATACACTATTCTCAGAATGACTTGGTTGAGTACTCACCAGTCACAGAAAAGC
ATCTTACGGATGGCATGACAGTAAGAGAATTATGCAGTGCTGCCATAACCATGAGTGATAACACTGCGGC
CAACTTACTTCTGACAACGATCGGAGGACCGAAGGAGCTAACCGCTTTTTTGCACAACATGGGGGATCAT
GTAACTCGCCTTGATCGTTGGGAACCGGAGCTGAATGAAGCCATACCAAACGACGAGCGTGACACCACGA
TGCCTGTAGCAATGGCAACAACGTTGCGCAAACTATTAACTGGCGAACTACTTACTCTAGCTTCCCGGCA
ACAATTAATAGACTGGATGGAGGCGGATAAAGTTGCAGGACCACTTCTGCGCTCGGCCCTTCCGGCTGGC
TGGTTTATTGCTGATAAATCTGGAGCCGGTGAGCGTGGGTCTCGCGGTATCATTGCAGCACTGGGGCCAG
ATGGTAAGCCCTCCCGTATCGTAGTTATCTACACGACGGGGAGTCAGGCAACTATGGATGAACGAAATAG
ACAGATCGCTGAGATAGGTGCCTCACTGATTAAGCATTGGTAACTGTCAGACCAAGTTTACTCATATATA
CTTTAGATTGATTTAAAACTTCATTTTTAATTTAAAAGGATCTAGGTGAAGATCCTTTTTGATAATCTCA
TGACCAAAATCCCTTAACGTGAGTTTTCGTTCCACTGAGCGTCAGACCCCGTAGAAAAGATCAAAGGATC
TTCTTGAGATCCTTTTTTTCTGCGCGTAATCTGCTGCTTGCAAACAAAAAAACCACCGCTACCAGCGGTG
GTTTGTTTGCCGGATCAAGAGCTACCAACTCTTTTTCCGAAGGTAACTGGCTTCAGCAGAGCGCAGATAC
CAAATACTGTTCTTCTAGTGTAGCCGTAGTTAGGCCACCACTTCAAGAACTCTGTAGCACCGCCTACATA
CCTCGCTCTGCTAATCCTGTTACCAGTGGCTGCTGCCAGTGGCGATAAGTCGTGTCTTACCGGGTTGGAC
TCAAGACGATAGTTACCGGATAAGGCGCAGCGGTCGGGCTGAACGGGGGGTTCGTGCACACAGCCCAGCT
TGGAGCGAACGACCTACACCGAACTGAGATACCTACAGCGTGAGCTATGAGAAAGCGCCACGCTTCCCGA
AGGGAGAAAGGCGGACAGGTATCCGGTAAGCGGCAGGGTCGGAACAGGAGAGCGCACGAGGGAGCTTCCA
GGGGGAAACGCCTGGTATCTTTATAGTCCTGTCGGGTTTCGCCACCTCTGACTTGAGCGTCGATTTTTGT
GATGCTCGTCAGGGGGGCGGAGCCTATGGAAAAACGCCAGCAACGCGGCCTTTTTACGGTTCCTGGCCTT
TTGCTGGCCTTTTGCTCACATGTCCTGCAGGCAGCTGCGCGCTCGCTCGCTCACTGAGGCCGCCCGGGCG
TCGGGCGACCTTTGGTCGCCCGGCCTCAGTGAGCGAGCGAGCGCGCAGAGAGGGAGTGGCCAACTCCATC
ACTAGGGGTTCCTGCGGCCGCACGCGTGTACAGGAATTCCTACAAAGCCAGATAAAAGAAACAAAGACAA
CTGTAGTTTCTAATGAGTCAAATGCAATTGGTTTTGCCATATAGCTATATTTGTTGATGAATTTTCAAAT
TTCTCCGTCTACAAAAGGTAAGCATTCCCTATCATTATCAAGTCTTATTTTTAAAGATGTTATCTTGCTA
CCTATCCTAAGCTGGCTTTAAAGATGTGGTCCTTGTGCCTCAGCCTCCAAAGGGTTCAGATATGGCCACT
ATACATAGCCTCTAGGGAATTGTGGAAGTGAAATTCACTGCTCTAGTGCAAAGAGAATAATTGAGTTTTA
AAATTCAGTAGGAGGCGGCTGTGGCTGTGGCTGTGGCTGGCCTTAGACTCCCTCCAGCACCCCTCCATTT
GAGTTTTCTTCAAGAATCAGTGGGCAGAAATAGTTCCAGGACACTGACAAGTTAATAATTATTATTATCT
TGGTGTTGATAGTTTAATAATAATTACCAGCAACCACATGGGGGCTCACAACCATCTGTAATGAGATCTG
ATGCCCTCTTCTGGCTTGCAGGCAGGCATACATGCAGGCCTAATGCTGTATACATAATAAATAAATCTAG
AAAGAAAGGAAGGAAGGAAGGAAGGAAGGAAGGAAGGAAGGAAGGAAGGAAGGAAGGAAGGAAGGAAAGA
AGGA
Features (pLannotate 1.2.2; 14 found; start..end, strand, type, name):
    220..936     +  CDS            SYFP2: SYFP2 is a basic (constitutively fluorescent) yellow fluorescent protein published in 2006, derived from Aequorea victoria. It is reported to be a very rapidly-maturing monomer with moderate acid sensitivity.
    976..1133    +  misc_feature   WPRE (fragment): woodchuck hepatitis virus posttranscriptional regulatory element
   1139..1219    +  misc_feature   WPRE (fragment): woodchuck hepatitis virus posttranscriptional regulatory element
   1236..1347    +  polyA_signal   bGH poly(A) signal: bovine growth hormone polyadenylation signal
   1465..1605    +  repeat_region  AAV2 ITR: inverted terminal repeat of adeno-associated virus serotype 2 inverted
   1610..1661    -  misc_feature   bom (fragment): basis of mobility region from pBR322
   1680..2135    +  rep_origin     f1 ori (sequence partly withheld): f1 bacteriophage origin of replication; arrow indicates direction of (+) strand synthesis
   2136..2185    -  misc_feature   bom (fragment): basis of mobility region from pBR322
   2287..2322    -  CDS            rop (fragment): Rop protein, which maintains plasmids at low copy number; rop
   2417..2521    +  promoter       AmpR promoter: bla
   2522..3382    +  CDS            AmpR: β-lactamase; bla; confers resistance to ampicillin, carbenicillin, and related antibiotics
   3553..4141    +  rep_origin     ori: high-copy-number ColE1/pMB1/pBR322/pUC origin of replication
   4214..4241    +  repeat_region  AAV2 ITR (fragment): inverted terminal repeat of adeno-associated virus serotype 2 inverted
   4270..4297    +  repeat_region  AAV2 ITR (fragment): inverted terminal repeat of adeno-associated virus serotype 2 inverted
