[The description below was written by a language model from this plasmid's Addgene catalogue record and pLannotate feature annotations shown in this document.]
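Description:
AiP1412 - pAAV-AiE2183m-minBG-SYFP2-WPRE-BGHpA is an AAV transfer plasmid built on a pAAV2 backbone, intended for packaging a recombinant adeno-associated virus genome that reports enhancer activity in the brain. In bacteria it is maintained through a high-copy ColE1/pUC-type origin and selected with ampicillin via the β-lactamase gene and its own promoter. An f1 phage origin is also present, along with small leftover fragments of the pBR322 bom and rop regions. The annotated sequence is about 5 kb. One AAV2 inverted terminal repeat is detected in full downstream of the expression cassette, whereas the upstream repeat is picked up only as two short fragments. This may reflect the difficulty of sequencing and annotating these repeats rather than a true truncation.

The payload between the ITRs is a simple enhancer-reporter cassette. The AiE2183m enhancer is placed ahead of the minBG minimal promoter, which has little activity by itself, so transcription depends largely on the enhancer and is meant to be restricted to particular brain cell populations. The record does not say which populations AiE2183m targets, and neither the enhancer nor the minimal promoter is annotated in the feature table; they presumably lie in the unannotated stretches flanking the sequence origin, between the upstream ITR fragments and the reporter. The reporter is SYFP2, a rapidly maturing monomeric yellow fluorescent protein derived from Aequorea victoria. It is followed by a WPRE, detected as two adjacent fragments, which boosts transcript stability and expression, and by the bovine growth hormone polyadenylation signal. The enhancer was inserted by Gibson assembly at an SgrAI site that was destroyed in the process. The construct belongs to a collection of enhancer AAVs developed for genetic access to cortical cell types, where it is used to label and evaluate enhancer-defined cells by fluorescence.
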