Addgene plasmid #214490: AiP1412 - pAAV-AiE2183m-minBG-SYFP2-WPRE-BGHpA
Purpose: AiE2183m is an enhancer sequence, designed to drive AAV-mediated transgene expression in specific populations of brain cells
Depositing lab: Allen Institute for Brain Science & Bosiljka Tasic. Depositing organization: Allen Institute. Publication: A suite of enhancer AAVs and transgenic mouse lines for genetic access to cortical cell types. Ben-Simon Y, Hooper M, Narayan S, Daigle TL, Dwivedi D, Way SW, Oster A, Stafford DA, Mich JK, Taormina MJ, Martinez RA, Opitz-Araya X, Roth JR, Alexander JR, Allen S, Amster A, Arbuckle J, Ayala A, Baker PM, Bakken TE, Barcelli T, Barta S, Bendrick J, Bertagnolli D, Bielstein C, Bishwakarma P, Bowlus J, Boyer G, Brouner K, Casian B, Casper T, Chakka AB, Chakrabarty R, Chance RK, Chavan S, Clark M, Colbert K, Collman F, Daniel S, Departee M, DiValentin P, Donadio N, Dotson N, Egdorf T, Fliss T, Gabitto M, Garcia J, Gary A, Gasperini M, Gloe J, Goldy J, Gore BB, Graybuck L, Greisman N, Haeseleer F, Halterman C, Haradon Z, Hastings SD, Helback O, Ho W, Hockemeyer D, Huang C, Huff S, Hunker A, Johansen N, Jones D, Juneau Z, Kalmbach B, Kannan M, Khem S, Kussick E, Kutsal R, Larsen R, Lee C, Lee AY, Leibly M, Lenz GH, Li S, Liang E, Lusk N, Madigan Z, Malloy J, Malone J, McCue R, Melchor J, Mollenkopf T, Moosman S, Morin E, Newman D, Ng L, Ngo K, Omstead V, Otto S, Oyama A, Pena N, Pham T, Phillips E, Pom CA, Potekhina L, Ransford S, Ray PL, Rette D, Reynoldson C, Rimorin C, Rocha D, Ruiz A, Sanchez REA, Sawyer L, Sedeno-Cortes A, Sevigny JP, Shapovalova N, Shepard N, Shulga L, Sigler AR, Siverts L, Soliman S, Somasundaram S, Staats B, Stewart K, Szelenyi E, Tieu M, Trader C, Tran A, van Velthoven CTJ, Walker M, Wang Y, Weed N, Wirthlin M, Wood T, Wynalda B, Yao Z, Zhou T, Ariza J, Dee N, Reding M, Ronellenfitch K, Mufti S, Sunkin SM, Smith KA, Esposito L, Waters J, Thyagarajan B, Yao S, Lein ES, Zeng H, Levi BP, Ngai J, Ting JT, Tasic B. Cell. 2025 May 16:S0092-8674(25)00513-6. doi: 10.1016/j.cell.2025.05.002. PubMed 40403729.
Backbone
  Vector backbone: pAAV2
  Vector type: AAV
Growth in bacteria
  Bacterial resistance: Ampicillin, 100 μg/mL
  Growth temperature: 37°C
  Growth strain: NEB Stable
  Copy number: High Copy
Gene/Insert
  Gene/Insert name: SYFP2
  Species: Synthetic
  Promoter: minBG
  Cloning method: Gibson Cloning
Terms and licenses: Academic/Nonprofit Terms; Industry Terms: Not Available to Industry
Depositor comments: 5' Cloning Site: SgrAI (destroyed), 3' Cloning Site: SgrAI (destroyed). Please visit https://doi.org/10.1101/2024.06.10.597244 for bioRxiv preprint.
How to cite: AiP1412 - pAAV-AiE2183m-minBG-SYFP2-WPRE-BGHpA was a gift from Allen Institute for Brain Science & Bosiljka Tasic (Addgene plasmid # 214490 ; http://n2t.net/addgene:214490 ; RRID:Addgene_214490)
